>Addgene plasmid #144914 | TFORF3438 | addgene full sequence | sequence record 391560 | Addgene NGS Result
TTAATGTAGTCTTATGCAATACTCTTGTAGTCTTGCAACATGGTAACGATGAGTTAGCAACATGCCTTAC
AAGGAGAGAAAAAGCACCGTGCATGCCGATTGGTGGAAGTAAGGTGGTACGATCGTGCCTTATTAGGAAG
GCAACAGACGGGTCTGACATGGATTGGACGAACCACTGAATTGCCGCATTGCAGAGATATTGTATTTAAG
TGCCTAGCTCGATACATAAACGGGTCTCTCTGGTTAGACCAGATCTGAGCCTGGGAGCTCTCTGGCTAAC
TAGGGAACCCACTGCTTAAGCCTCAATAAAGCTTGCCTTGAGTGCTTCAAGTAGTGTGTGCCCGTCTGTT
GTGTGACTCTGGTAACTAGAGATCCCTCAGACCCTTTTAGTCAGTGTGGAAAATCTCTAGCAGTGGCGCC
CGAACAGGGACTTGAAAGCGAAAGGGAAACCAGAGGAGCTCTCTCGACGCAGGACTCGGCTTGCTGAAGC
GCGCACGGCAAGAGGCGAGGGGCGGCGACTGGTGAGTACGCCAAAAATTTTGACTAGCGGAGGCTAGAAG
GAGAGAGATGGGTGCGAGAGCGTCAGTATTAAGCGGGGGAGAATTAGATCGCGATGGGAAAAAATTCGGT
TAAGGCCAGGGGGAAAGAAAAAATATAAATTAAAACATATAGTATGGGCAAGCAGGGAGCTAGAACGATT
CGCAGTTAATCCTGGCCTGTTAGAAACATCAGAAGGCTGTAGACAAATACTGGGACAGCTACAACCATCC
CTTCAGACAGGATCAGAAGAACTTAGATCATTATATAATACAGTAGCAACCCTCTATTGTGTGCATCAAA
GGATAGAGATAAAAGACACCAAGGAAGCTTTAGACAAGATAGAGGAAGAGCAAAACAAAAGTAAGACCAC
CGCACAGCAAGCGGCCGCTGATCTTCAGACCTGGAGGAGGAGATATGAGGGACAATTGGAGAAGTGAATT
ATATAAATATAAAGTAGTAAAAATTGAACCATTAGGAGTAGCACCCACCAAGGCAAAGAGAAGAGTGGTG
CAGAGAGAAAAAAGAGCAGTGGGAATAGGAGCTTTGTTCCTTGGGTTCTTGGGAGCAGCAGGAAGCACTA
TGGGCGCAGCGTCAATGACGCTGACGGTACAGGCCAGACAATTATTGTCTGGTATAGTGCAGCAGCAGAA
CAATTTGCTGAGGGCTATTGAGGCGCAACAGCATCTGTTGCAACTCACAGTCTGGGGCATCAAGCAGCTC
CAGGCAAGAATCCTGGCTGTGGAAAGATACCTAAAGGATCAACAGCTCCTGGGGATTTGGGGTTGCTCTG
GAAAACTCATTTGCACCACTGCTGTGCCTTGGAATGCTAGTTGGAGTAATAAATCTCTGGAACAGATTTG
GAATCACACGACCTGGATGGAGTGGGACAGAGAAATTAACAATTACACAAGCTTAATACACTCCTTAATT
GAAGAATCGCAAAACCAGCAAGAAAAGAATGAACAAGAATTATTGGAATTAGATAAATGGGCAAGTTTGT
GGAATTGGTTTAACATAACAAATTGGCTGTGGTATATAAAATTATTCATAATGATAGTAGGAGGCTTGGT
AGGTTTAAGAATAGTTTTTGCTGTACTTTCTATAGTGAATAGAGTTAGGCAGGGATATTCACCATTATCG
TTTCAGACCCACCTCCCAACCCCGAGGGGACCCATGCATTGCATCTCAATTAGTCAGCAACCAGGTGTGG
AAAGTCCCCAGGCTCCCCAGCAGGCAGAAGTATGCAAAGCATGCGTCTCAATTAGTCAGCAACCATAGTC
CCGCCCCTAACTCCGCCCATCCCGCCCCTAACTCCGCCCAGTTCCGCCCATTCTCCGCCCCATGGCTGAC
TAATTTTTTTTATTTATGCAGAGGCCGAGGCCGCCTCGGCCTCTGAGCTATTCCAGAAGTAGTGAGGAGG
CTTTTTTGGAGGCCTAGGCTTTTGCAAAAAGCTTTCTAGAGGTACCACCGGAGCTTACCATGACCGAGTA
CAAGCCCACGGTGCGCCTCGCCACCCGCGACGACGTCCCCAGGGCCGTACGCACCCTCGCCGCCGCGTTC
GCCGACTACCCCGCCACGCGCCACACCGTCGATCCGGACCGCCACATCGAGCGGGTCACCGAGCTGCAAG
AACTCTTCCTCACGCGCGTCGGGCTCGACATCGGCAAGGTGTGGGTCGCGGACGACGGCGCCGCCGTGGC
GGTCTGGACCACGCCGGAGAGCGTCGAAGCGGGGGCGGTGTTCGCCGAGATCGGCCCGCGCATGGCCGAG
TTGAGCGGTTCCCGGCTGGCCGCGCAGCAACAGATGGAAGGCCTCCTGGCGCCGCACCGGCCCAAGGAGC
CCGCGTGGTTCCTGGCCACCGTCGGCGTCTCGCCCGACCACCAGGGCAAGGGTCTGGGCAGCGCCGTCGT
GCTCCCCGGAGTGGAGGCGGCCGAGCGCGCCGGGGTGCCCGCCTTCCTGGAGACCTCCGCGCCCCGCAAC
CTCCCCTTCTACGAGCGGCTCGGCTTCACCGTCACCGCCGACGTCGAGGTGCCCGAAGGACCGCGCACCT
GGTGCATGACCCGCAAGCCCGGTGCCAGTTAACGAATTCTAGATCTTGAGACAAATGGCAGTATTCATCC
ACAATTTTAAAAGAAAAGGGGGGATTGGGGGGTACAGTGCAGGGGAAAGAATAGTAGACATAATAGCAAC
AGACATACAAACTAAAGAATTACAAAAACAAATTACAAAAATTCAAAATTTTCGGGTTTATTACAGGGAC
AGCAGAGATCCACTTTGGCGCCGGCTCGAGGCCTGCAGGTGCAAAGATGGATAAAGTTTTAAACAGAGAG
GAATCTTTGCAGCTAATGGACCTTCTAGGTCTTGAAAGGAGTGGGAATTGGCTCCGGTGCCCGTCAGTGG
GCAGAGCGCACATCGCCCACAGTCCCCGAGAAGTTGGGGGGAGGGGTCGGCAATTGAACCGGTGCCTAGA
GAAGGTGGCGCGGGGTAAACTGGGAAAGTGATGTCGTGTACTGGCTCCGCCTTTTTCCCGAGGGTGGGGG
AGAACCGTATATAAGTGCAGTAGTCGCCGTGAACGTTCTTTTTCGCAACGGGTTTGCCGCCAGAACACAG
GTAAGTGCCGTGTGTGGTTCCCGCGGGCCTGGCCTCTTTACGGGTTATGGCCCTTGCGTGCCTTGAATTA
CTTCCACCTGGCTGCAGTACGTGATTCTTGATCCCGAGCTTCGGGTTGGAAGTGGGTGGGAGAGTTCGAG
GCCTTGCGCTTAAGGAGCCCCTTCGCCTCGTGCTTGAGTTGAGGCCTGGCCTGGGCGCTGGGGCCGCCGC
GTGCGAATCTGGTGGCACCTTCGCGCCTGTCTCGCTGCTTTCGATAAGTCTCTAGCCATTTAAAATTTTT
GATGACCTGCTGCGACGCTTTTTTTCTGGCAAGATAGTCTTGTAAATGCGGGCCAAGATCTGCACACTGG
TATTTCGGTTTTTGGGGCCGCGGGCGGCGACGGGGCCCGTGCGTCCCAGCGCACATGTTCGGCGAGGCGG
GGCCTGCGAGCGCGGCCACCGAGAATCGGACGGGGGTAGTCTCAAGCTGGCCGGCCTGCTCTGGTGCCTG
GCCTCGCGCCGCCGTGTATCGCCCCGCCCTGGGCGGCAAGGCTGGCCCGGTCGGCACCAGTTGCGTGAGC
GGAAAGATGGCCGCTTCCCGGCCCTGCTGCAGGGAGCTCAAAATGGAGGACGCGGCGCTCGGGAGAGCGG
GCGGGTGAGTCACCCACACAAAGGAAAAGGGCCTTTCCGTCCTCAGCCGTCGCTTCATGTGACTCCACGG
AGTACCGGGCGCCGTCCAGGCACCTCGATTAGTTCTCGAGCTTTTGGAGTACGTCGTCTTTAGGTTGGGG
GGAGGGGTTTTATGCGATGGAGTTTCCCCACACTGAGTGGGTGGAGACTGAAGTTAGGCCAGCTTGGCAC
TTGATGTAATTCTCCTTGGAATTTGCCCTTTTTGAGTTTGGATCTTGGTTCATTCTCAAGCCTCAGACAG
TGGTTCAAAGTTTTTTTCTTCCATTTCAGGTGTCGTGAGGCTAGCATCGATTGATCAACAAGTTTGTACA
AAAAAGTTGGCACCATGGAACCTGACGACTTTGATTCTGAAGACAAAGAGATATTAAGCTGGGATATTAA
TGATGTGAAACTGCCACAGAACGTGAAAAAAACCGACTGGTTCCAGGAGTGGCCAGATTCCTATGCCAAA
CACATCTACAGCTCGGAGGACAAGAATGCGCAGCGGCACCTGAGCAGCTGGGCCATGCGCAATACCAACA
ACCACAACTCCCGCATCCTCAAGAAGTCCTGCCTGGGTGTGGTGGTGTGCGGCCGCGACTGTCTCGCAGA
GGAGGGGCGCAAGATCTACCTGAGACCTGCCATCTGTGACAAGGCCCGGCAGAAGCAGCAGCGGAAACGC
TGTCCCAACTGTGACGGGCCTCTGAAGCTCATCCCTTGCCGAGGTCATGGGGGCTTCCCGGTCACCAACT
TCTGGAGGCACGACGGACGCTTTATATTTTTCCAGTCAAAGGGAGAGCATGATCATCCAAAACCAGAAAC
CAAGTTAGAAGCTGAGGCAAGAAGAGCCATGAAGAAAGTGAACACAGCACCTTCCTCCGTCTCATTGAGC
CTGAAGGGGAGCACAGAGACCAGGTCTCTTCCAGGTGAAACACAAAGTCAGGGGAGTTTACCTTTAACTT
GGTCTTTCCAGGAAGGCGTCCAATTGCCTGGTAGTTACAGTGGACATTTAATAGCTAACACTCCTCAGCA
GAACTCACTAAATGATTGCTTTTCCTTCTCCAAGAGTTATGGTCTGGGAGGAATCACAGATCTGACTGAC
CAGACTTCCACTGTGGACCCCATGAAGCTCTATGAAAAGCGCAAATTGTCCAGTAGCAGAACCTACAGTA
GTGGAGACCTGCTTCCTCCTTCTGCCTCCGGAGTCTACTCTGATCATGGCGATCTACAAGCGTGGAGTAA
AAATGCTGCTTTGGGGAGAAATCATCTTGCTGACAACTGTTATTCCAATTATCCTTTTCCTCTGACCAGC
TGGCCTTGCAGCTTCTCTCCTTCCCAAAACTCTTCAGAACCCTTTTACCAGCAGCTTCCATTGGAGCCAC
CTGCAGCCAAAACTGGCTGTCCCCCATTATGGCCAAATCCAGCGGGTAATCTTTATGAAGAGAAAGTACA
TGTGGATTTTAACAGCTACGTCCAGTCTCCTGCATACCATTCACCTCAAGAAGACCCCTTTCTCTTCACC
TACGCCTCTCATCCTCATCAGCAATATTCACTGCCAAGCAAGAGCAGCAAATGGGATTTTGAGGAAGAAA
TGACATACTTGGGTTTGGATCACTGCAACAATGATATGCTTCTGAACCTGTGTCCTTTGAGATTGCCAAC
TTTCTTGTACAAAGTGGTTGATATCGGTAAGCCTATCCCTAACCCTCTCCTCGGTCTCGATTCTACGTAG
TAATGAACTAGTCCGTAACTTGAAAGTATTTCGATTTCTTGGCTTTATATATCTTGTGGAAAGGACGAAT
TCGAGTTTATCTAAGTTACTTAACGCGTTAAGTCGACAATCAACCTCTGGATTACAAAATTTGTGAAAGA
TTGACTGGTATTCTTAACTATGTTGCTCCTTTTACGCTATGTGGATACGCTGCTTTAATGCCTTTGTATC
ATGCTATTGCTTCCCGTATGGCTTTCATTTTCTCCTCCTTGTATAAATCCTGGTTGCTGTCTCTTTATGA
GGAGTTGTGGCCCGTTGTCAGGCAACGTGGCGTGGTGTGCACTGTGTTTGCTGACGCAACCCCCACTGGT
TGGGGCATTGCCACCACCTGTCAGCTCCTTTCCGGGACTTTCGCTTTCCCCCTCCCTATTGCCACGGCGG
AACTCATCGCCGCCTGCCTTGCCCGCTGCTGGACAGGGGCTCGGCTGTTGGGCACTGACAATTCCGTGGT
GTTGTCGGGGAAATCATCGTCCTTTCCTTGGCTGCTCGCCTGTGTTGCCACCTGGATTCTGCGCGGGACG
TCCTTCTGCTACGTCCCTTCGGCCCTCAATCCAGCGGACCTTCCTTCCCGCGGCCTGCTGCCGGCTCTGC
GGCCTCTTCCGCGTCTTCGCCTTCGCCCTCAGACGAGTCGGATCTCCCTTTGGGCCGCCTCCCCGCGTCG
ACTTTAAGACCAATGACTTACAAGGCAGCTGTAGATCTTAGCCACTTTTTAAAAGAAAAGGGGGGACTGG
AAGGGCTAATTCACTCCCAACGAAGACAAGATCTGCTTTTTGCTTGTACTGGGTCTCTCTGGTTAGACCA
GATCTGAGCCTGGGAGCTCTCTGGCTAACTAGGGAACCCACTGCTTAAGCCTCAATAAAGCTTGCCTTGA
GTGCTTCAAGTAGTGTGTGCCCGTCTGTTGTGTGACTCTGGTAACTAGAGATCCCTCAGACCCTTTTAGT
CAGTGTGGAAAATCTCTAGCAGTACGTATAGTAGTTCATGTCATCTTATTATTCAGTATTTATAACTTGC
AAAGAAATGAATATCAGAGAGTGAGAGGAACTTGTTTATTGCAGCTTATAATGGTTACAAATAAAGCAAT
AGCATCACAAATTTCACAAATAAAGCATTTTTTTCACTGCATTCTAGTTGTGGTTTGTCCAAACTCATCA
ATGTATCTTATCATGTCTGGCTCTAGCTATCCCGCCCCTAACTCCGCCCATCCCGCCCCTAACTCCGCCC
AGTTCCGCCCATTCTCCGCCCCATGGCTGACTAATTTTTTTTATTTATGCAGAGGCCGAGGCCGCCTCGG
CCTCTGAGCTATTCCAGAAGTAGTGAGGAGGCTTTTTTGGAGGCCTAGGGACGTACCCAATTCGCCCTAT
AGTGAGTCGTATTACGCGCGCTCACTGGCCGTCGTTTTACAACGTCGTGACTGGGAAAACCCTGGCGTTA
CCCAACTTAATCGCCTTGCAGCACATCCCCCTTTCGCCAGCTGGCGTAATAGCGAAGAGGCCCGCACCGA
TCGCCCTTCCCAACAGTTGCGCAGCCTGAATGGCGAATGGG
[124 nt withheld, positions 7112-7235]
C
[91 nt withheld, positions 7237-7327]
A
[49 nt withheld, positions 7329-7377]
CCTTTGACGTTGGAGTCCACGTTCTTT
[37 nt withheld, positions 7405-7441]
ACCCTATCTCGGTCTATTCTTTTGATTTATAAGGGATTTTGCCGATTTCGGCCTATTGGTTAAAAAATGA
GCTGATTTAACAAAAATTTAACGCGAATTTTAACAAAATATTAACGCTTACAATTTAGGTGGCACTTTTC
GGGGAAATGTGCGCGGAACCCCTATTTGTTTATTTTTCTAAATACATTCAAATATGTATCCGCTCATGAG
ACAATAACCCTGATAAATGCTTCAATAATATTGAAAAAGGAAGAGTATGAGTATTCAACATTTCCGTGTC
GCCCTTATTCCCTTTTTTGCGGCATTTTGCCTTCCTGTTTTTGCTCACCCAGAAACGCTGGTGAAAGTAA
AAGATGCTGAAGATCAGTTGGGTGCACGAGTGGGTTACATCGAACTGGATCTCAACAGCGGTAAGATCCT
TGAGAGTTTTCGCCCCGAAGAACGTTTTCCAATGATGAGCACTTTTAAAGTTCTGCTATGTGGCGCGGTA
TTATCCCGTATTGACGCCGGGCAAGAGCAACTCGGTCGCCGCATACACTATTCTCAGAATGACTTGGTTG
AGTACTCACCAGTCACAGAAAAGCATCTTACGGATGGCATGACAGTAAGAGAATTATGCAGTGCTGCCAT
AACCATGAGTGATAACACTGCGGCCAACTTACTTCTGACAACGATCGGAGGACCGAAGGAGCTAACCGCT
TTTTTGCACAACATGGGGGATCATGTAACTCGCCTTGATCGTTGGGAACCGGAGCTGAATGAAGCCATAC
CAAACGACGAGCGTGACACCACGATGCCTGTAGCAATGGCAACAACGTTGCGCAAACTATTAACTGGCGA
ACTACTTACTCTAGCTTCCCGGCAACAATTAATAGACTGGATGGAGGCGGATAAAGTTGCAGGACCACTT
CTGCGCTCGGCCCTTCCGGCTGGCTGGTTTATTGCTGATAAATCTGGAGCCGGTGAGCGTGGGTCTCGCG
GTATCATTGCAGCACTGGGGCCAGATGGTAAGCCCTCCCGTATCGTAGTTATCTACACGACGGGGAGTCA
GGCAACTATGGATGAACGAAATAGACAGATCGCTGAGATAGGTGCCTCACTGATTAAGCATTGGTAACTG
TCAGACCAAGTTTACTCATATATACTTTAGATTGATTTAAAACTTCATTTTTAATTTAAAAGGATCTAGG
TGAAGATCCTTTTTGATAATCTCATGACCAAAATCCCTTAACGTGAGTTTTCGTTCCACTGAGCGTCAGA
CCCCGTAGAAAAGATCAAAGGATCTTCTTGAGATCCTTTTTTTCTGCGCGTAATCTGCTGCTTGCAAACA
AAAAAACCACCGCTACCAGCGGTGGTTTGTTTGCCGGATCAAGAGCTACCAACTCTTTTTCCGAAGGTAA
CTGGCTTCAGCAGAGCGCAGATACCAAATACTGTTCTTCTAGTGTAGCCGTAGTTAGGCCACCACTTCAA
GAACTCTGTAGCACCGCCTACATACCTCGCTCTGCTAATCCTGTTACCAGTGGCTGCTGCCAGTGGCGAT
AAGTCGTGTCTTACCGGGTTGGACTCAAGACGATAGTTACCGGATAAGGCGCAGCGGTCGGGCTGAACGG
GGGGTTCGTGCACACAGCCCAGCTTGGAGCGAACGACCTACACCGAACTGAGATACCTACAGCGTGAGCT
ATGAGAAAGCGCCACGCTTCCCGAAGGGAGAAAGGCGGACAGGTATCCGGTAAGCGGCAGGGTCGGAACA
GGAGAGCGCACGAGGGAGCTTCCAGGGGGAAACGCCTGGTATCTTTATAGTCCTGTCGGGTTTCGCCACC
TCTGACTTGAGCGTCGATTTTTGTGATGCTCGTCAGGGGGGCGGAGCCTATGGAAAAACGCCAGCAACGC
GGCCTTTTTACGGTTCCTGGCCTTTTGCTGGCCTTTTGCTCACATGTTCTTTCCTGCGTTATCCCCTGAT
TCTGTGGATAACCGTATTACCGCCTTTGAGTGAGCTGATACCGCTCGCCGCAGCCGAACGACCGAGCGCA
GCGAGTCAGTGAGCGAGGAAGCGGAAGAGCGCCCAATACGCAAACCGCCTCTCCCCGCGCGTTGGCCGAT
TCATTAATGCAGCTGGCACGACAGGTTTCCCGACTGGAAAGCGGGCAGTGAGCGCAACGCAATTAATGTG
AGTTAGCTCACTCATTAGGCACCCCAGGCTTTACACTTTATGCTTCCGGCTCGTATGTTGTGTGGAATTG
TGAGCGGATAACAATTTCACACAGGAAACAGCTATGACCATGATTACGCCAAGCGCGCAATTAACCCTCA
CTAAAGGGAACAAAAGCTGGAGCTGCAAGC
Features (pLannotate 1.2.2; 34 found; start..end, strand, type, name):
      5..231     +  promoter       RSV promoter: Rous sarcoma virus enhancer/promoter
    232..412     +  LTR            5' LTR (truncated): truncated 5' long terminal repeat (LTR) from HIV-1
    459..584     +  misc_feature   HIV-1 Ψ: packaging signal of human immunodeficiency virus type 1
    568..931     +  CDS            HIV-1 gag (fragment): gag protein from human immunodeficiency virus 1; gag
   1077..1310    +  misc_feature   RRE: The Rev response element (RRE) of HIV-1 allows for Rev-dependent mRNA export from the nucleus to the cytoplasm.
   1687..1713    +  CDS            Rev (fragment): human immunodeficiency virus 1 (HIV-1) Rev protein; rev; enhances nuclear export of unspliced and incompletely spliced viral mRNAs
   1720..1743    +  promoter       SV40 promoter (fragment): SV40 early promoter
   1744..1815    +  promoter       SV40 promoter (fragment): SV40 enhancer and early promoter
   1839..1974    +  rep_origin     SV40 ori: SV40 origin of replication
   2020..2616    +  CDS            PuroR (fragment): puromycin N-acetyltransferase; pac from Streptomyces; confers resistance to puromycin
   2665..2782    +  misc_feature   cPPT/CTS: central polypurine tract and central termination sequence of HIV-1
   2847..2913    +  CDS            small t antigen (fragment): SV40 (simian virus 40) small t antigen
   2920..4098    +  promoter       EF-1α promoter: strong constitutive promoter for human elongation factor EF-1α
   4119..4136    +  protein_bind   attB1 (fragment): mutant version of attB; core recombination site for the Gateway® BP reaction BP Clonase™
   4145..5452    +  CDS            GCM1: GCM1_HUMAN - Also known as GCMA. Experimental evidence at protein level: Swiss-Prot protein existence level 1. Transcription factor involved in the control of expression of placental growth factor (PGF) and other placenta-specific genes (PubMed:10542267, PubMed:18160678). Binds to the trophoblast-specific element 2 (TSE2) of the aromatase gene enhancer (PubMed:10542267). Binds to the SYDE1 promoter (PubMed:27917469). Has a central role in mediating the differentiation of trophoblast cells along both the villous and extravillous pathways in placental development (PubMed:19219068). From Homo sap
   5460..5477    -  protein_bind   attB2 (fragment): mutant version of attB; core recombination site for the Gateway® BP reaction BP Clonase™
   5486..5527    +  CDS            V5 tag: epitope tag from simian virus 5
   5543..5596    +  promoter       U6 promoter (fragment): RNA polymerase III promoter for human U6 snRNA
   5638..6226    +  misc_feature   WPRE: woodchuck hepatitis virus posttranscriptional regulatory element
   6277..6296    +  misc_feature   cPPT/CTS (fragment): central polypurine tract and central termination sequence of HIV-1
   6298..6531    +  LTR            3' LTR (ΔU3): self-inactivating 3' long terminal repeat (LTR) from HIV-1
   6609..6730    +  polyA_signal   SV40 poly(A) signal: SV40 polyadenylation signal
   6770..6905    +  rep_origin     SV40 ori: SV40 origin of replication
   6926..6944    -  promoter       T7 promoter: promoter for bacteriophage T7 RNA polymerase
   6952..7107    +  CDS            lacZα (fragment): LacZα fragment of β-galactosidase; lacZ fragment
   7112..7540    +  rep_origin     f1 ori (sequence partly withheld): f1 bacteriophage origin of replication; arrow indicates direction of (+) strand synthesis
   7593..7697    +  promoter       AmpR promoter: bla
   7698..8558    +  CDS            AmpR: β-lactamase; bla; confers resistance to ampicillin, carbenicillin, and related antibiotics
   8729..9317    +  rep_origin     ori: high-copy-number ColE1/pMB1/pBR322/pUC origin of replication
   9500..9592    +  CDS            lacI (fragment): lac repressor; lacI; The lac repressor binds to the lac operator to inhibit transcription in E. coli. This inhibition can be relieved by adding lactose or isopropyl-β-D-thiogalactopyranoside (IPTG).
   9605..9626    +  protein_bind   CAP binding site: CAP binding activates transcription in the presence of cAMP. E. coli catabolite activator protein
   9641..9671    +  promoter       lac promoter: promoter for the E. coli lac operon
   9679..9695    +  protein_bind   lac operator: The lac repressor binds to the lac operator to inhibit transcription in E. coli. This inhibition can be relieved by adding lactose or isopropyl-β-D-thiogalactopyranoside (IPTG). lac repressor encoded by lacI
   9740..9758    +  promoter       T3 promoter: promoter for bacteriophage T3 RNA polymerase
