[The description below was written by a language model from this plasmid's Addgene catalogue record and pLannotate feature annotations shown in this document.]
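Description:
TFORF3438 is a lentiviral mammalian expression plasmid built on the pLX_TRC317 backbone from the Broad Institute Genetic Perturbation Platform. It belongs to a barcoded transcription factor ORF collection and carries human GCM1 (also called GCMA), a transcription factor involved in trophoblast differentiation and placenta-specific gene expression. In bacteria the plasmid replicates from a high-copy ColE1/pUC-type origin and is selected with ampicillin through the bla gene. An f1 origin and remnants of a lac/T7/T3 cloning region are also present. The depositor notes that the plasmid can recombine, as is common for LTR-containing vectors.

The viral cassette has a third-generation, self-inactivating layout. An RSV promoter drives a truncated HIV-1 5' LTR, followed by the Ψ packaging signal, the RRE for Rev-dependent RNA export, a cPPT/CTS element, WPRE to boost transcript expression, and a ΔU3 3' LTR, with an SV40 polyadenylation signal downstream. Within this unit, an SV40 promoter expresses puromycin N-acetyltransferase so that transduced cells can be selected. A separate EF-1α promoter drives the GCM1 ORF. The ORF was introduced by Gateway cloning and is flanked by attB1 and attB2 sites, with the attB2 side leading into a C-terminal V5 epitope tag for detection.

According to the record, each construct in the collection carries a unique 24-bp barcode. The barcode is not annotated in the feature table, so its position is not stated. It allows the overexpressed transcription factor to be identified in pooled screens, such as those testing which factors direct cell differentiation.
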