Addgene plasmid #144914: TFORF3438
Purpose: Lentiviral vector for overexpressing transcription factor ORFs with unique 24-bp barcodes. Barcodes facilitate identification of transcription factors in pooled screens.
Depositing lab: Feng Zhang. Depositing organization: Broad Institute. Publication: A transcription factor atlas of directed differentiation. Joung J, Ma S, Tay T, Geiger-Schuller KR, Kirchgatterer PC, Verdine VK, Guo B, Arias-Garcia MA, Allen WE, Singh A, Kuksenko O, Abudayyeh OO, Gootenberg JS, Fu Z, Macrae RK, Buenrostro JD, Regev A, Zhang F. Cell. 2023 Jan 5;186(1):209-229.e26. doi: 10.1016/j.cell.2022.11.026. PubMed 36608654.
Backbone
  Vector backbone: pLX_TRC317
  Backbone manufacturer: Broad Institute Genetic Perturbation Platform
  Backbone size w/o insert (bp): 8264
  Vector type: Mammalian Expression, Lentiviral
  Selectable markers: Puromycin
Growth in bacteria
  Bacterial resistance: Ampicillin, 100 μg/mL
  Growth temperature: 37°C
  Growth strain: NEB Stable
  Copy number: High Copy
Gene/Insert
  Gene/Insert name: GCM1
  Species: H. sapiens (human)
  Insert size (bp): 1517
  Entrez Gene: GCM1 (a.k.a. GCMA, hGCMa)
  Promoter: EF1a
  Tag / fusion protein: V5 (C terminal on insert)
  Cloning method: Gateway Cloning
  Sequencing primers: 5′ GGGTGGAGACTGAAGTTAGGCCAG; 3′ CACATAGCGTAAAAGGAGCAACATAG
Resource information
  A portion of this plasmid was derived from a plasmid made by: Broad Institute Genetic Perturbation Platform
Terms and licenses: Academic/Nonprofit Terms; Industry Terms: Not Available to Industry
Depositor comments: NM_003643.3 Please test multiple small colonies in case of plasmid recombination. To make this collection available in a timely manner, a portion of this collection was not fully sequenced by Addgene. If an Addgene verified full plasmid sequence is not available, please contact us prior to placing an order to request the full sequence.
How to cite: TFORF3438 was a gift from Feng Zhang (Addgene plasmid # 144914 ; http://n2t.net/addgene:144914 ; RRID:Addgene_144914)
