>Addgene plasmid #144914 | TFORF3438 | depositor partial sequence | sequence record 286857 | Insert
ATCGATTGATCAACAAGTTTGTACAAAAAAGTTGGCACCATGGAACCTGACGACTTTGATTCTGAAGACA
AAGAGATATTAAGCTGGGATATTAATGATGTGAAACTGCCACAGAACGTGAAAAAAACCGACTGGTTCCA
GGAGTGGCCAGATTCCTATGCCAAACACATCTACAGCTCGGAGGACAAGAATGCGCAGCGGCACCTGAGC
AGCTGGGCCATGCGCAATACCAACAACCACAACTCCCGCATCCTCAAGAAGTCCTGCCTGGGTGTGGTGG
TGTGCGGCCGCGACTGTCTCGCAGAGGAGGGGCGCAAGATCTACCTGAGACCTGCCATCTGTGACAAGGC
CCGGCAGAAGCAGCAGCGGAAACGCTGTCCCAACTGTGACGGGCCTCTGAAGCTCATCCCTTGCCGAGGT
CATGGGGGCTTCCCGGTCACCAACTTCTGGAGGCACGACGGACGCTTTATATTTTTCCAGTCAAAGGGAG
AGCATGATCATCCAAAACCAGAAACCAAGTTAGAAGCTGAGGCAAGAAGAGCCATGAAGAAAGTGAACAC
AGCACCTTCCTCCGTCTCATTGAGCCTGAAGGGGAGCACAGAGACCAGGTCTCTTCCAGGTGAAACACAA
AGTCAGGGGAGTTTACCTTTAACTTGGTCTTTCCAGGAAGGCGTCCAATTGCCTGGTAGTTACAGTGGAC
ATTTAATAGCTAACACTCCTCAGCAGAACTCACTAAATGATTGCTTTTCCTTCTCCAAGAGTTATGGTCT
GGGAGGAATCACAGATCTGACTGACCAGACTTCCACTGTGGACCCCATGAAGCTCTATGAAAAGCGCAAA
TTGTCCAGTAGCAGAACCTACAGTAGTGGAGACCTGCTTCCTCCTTCTGCCTCCGGAGTCTACTCTGATC
ATGGCGATCTACAAGCGTGGAGTAAAAATGCTGCTTTGGGGAGAAATCATCTTGCTGACAACTGTTATTC
CAATTATCCTTTTCCTCTGACCAGCTGGCCTTGCAGCTTCTCTCCTTCCCAAAACTCTTCAGAACCCTTT
TACCAGCAGCTTCCATTGGAGCCACCTGCAGCCAAAACTGGCTGTCCCCCATTATGGCCAAATCCAGCGG
GTAATCTTTATGAAGAGAAAGTACATGTGGATTTTAACAGCTACGTCCAGTCTCCTGCATACCATTCACC
TCAAGAAGACCCCTTTCTCTTCACCTACGCCTCTCATCCTCATCAGCAATATTCACTGCCAAGCAAGAGC
AGCAAATGGGATTTTGAGGAAGAAATGACATACTTGGGTTTGGATCACTGCAACAATGATATGCTTCTGA
ACCTGTGTCCTTTGAGATTGCCAACTTTCTTGTACAAAGTGGTTGATATCGGTAAGCCTATCCCTAACCC
TCTCCTCGGTCTCGATTCTACGTAGTAATGAACTAGTCCGTAACTTGAAAGTATTTCGATTTCTTGGCTT
TATATATCTTGTGGAAAGGACGAATTCGAGTTTATCTAAGTTACTTA
