>Addgene plasmid #144914 | TFORF3438 | depositor partial sequence | sequence record 286858 | Barcode
ATTCGAGTTTATCTAAGTTACTTA
